Addgene plasmid #230502: AiP15086 - pAAV-AiE0539h_3xC2-minBG-SYFP2-WPRE3-BGHpA (Alias: CN5086)
Purpose: AiE0539h_3xC2 is an enhancer sequence, designed to drive AAV-mediated transgene expression in specific populations of brain cells
Depositing lab: Allen Institute for Brain Science & Jonathan Ting. Depositing organization: Allen Institute. Publication: A suite of enhancer AAVs and transgenic mouse lines for genetic access to cortical cell types. Ben-Simon Y, Hooper M, Narayan S, Daigle TL, Dwivedi D, Way SW, Oster A, Stafford DA, Mich JK, Taormina MJ, Martinez RA, Opitz-Araya X, Roth JR, Alexander JR, Allen S, Amster A, Arbuckle J, Ayala A, Baker PM, Bakken TE, Barcelli T, Barta S, Bendrick J, Bertagnolli D, Bielstein C, Bishwakarma P, Bowlus J, Boyer G, Brouner K, Casian B, Casper T, Chakka AB, Chakrabarty R, Chance RK, Chavan S, Clark M, Colbert K, Collman F, Daniel S, Departee M, DiValentin P, Donadio N, Dotson N, Egdorf T, Fliss T, Gabitto M, Garcia J, Gary A, Gasperini M, Gloe J, Goldy J, Gore BB, Graybuck L, Greisman N, Haeseleer F, Halterman C, Haradon Z, Hastings SD, Helback O, Ho W, Hockemeyer D, Huang C, Huff S, Hunker A, Johansen N, Jones D, Juneau Z, Kalmbach B, Kannan M, Khem S, Kussick E, Kutsal R, Larsen R, Lee C, Lee AY, Leibly M, Lenz GH, Li S, Liang E, Lusk N, Madigan Z, Malloy J, Malone J, McCue R, Melchor J, Mollenkopf T, Moosman S, Morin E, Newman D, Ng L, Ngo K, Omstead V, Otto S, Oyama A, Pena N, Pham T, Phillips E, Pom CA, Potekhina L, Ransford S, Ray PL, Rette D, Reynoldson C, Rimorin C, Rocha D, Ruiz A, Sanchez REA, Sawyer L, Sedeno-Cortes A, Sevigny JP, Shapovalova N, Shepard N, Shulga L, Sigler AR, Siverts L, Soliman S, Somasundaram S, Staats B, Stewart K, Szelenyi E, Tieu M, Trader C, Tran A, van Velthoven CTJ, Walker M, Wang Y, Weed N, Wirthlin M, Wood T, Wynalda B, Yao Z, Zhou T, Ariza J, Dee N, Reding M, Ronellenfitch K, Mufti S, Sunkin SM, Smith KA, Esposito L, Waters J, Thyagarajan B, Yao S, Lein ES, Zeng H, Levi BP, Ngai J, Ting JT, Tasic B. Cell. 2025 May 16:S0092-8674(25)00513-6. doi: 10.1016/j.cell.2025.05.002. PubMed 40403729.
Backbone
  Vector backbone: pAAV2
  Vector type: AAV
Growth in bacteria
  Bacterial resistance: Ampicillin, 100 μg/mL
  Growth temperature: 37°C
  Growth strain: NEB Stable
  Copy number: High Copy
Gene/Insert
  Gene/Insert name: SYFP2
  Species: Synthetic
  Promoter: minBG
  Cloning method: Gibson Cloning
Terms and licenses: Academic/Nonprofit Terms; Industry Terms: Not Available to Industry
How to cite: AiP15086 - pAAV-AiE0539h_3xC2-minBG-SYFP2-WPRE3-BGHpA (Alias: CN5086) was a gift from Allen Institute for Brain Science & Jonathan Ting (Addgene plasmid # 230502 ; http://n2t.net/addgene:230502 ; RRID:Addgene_230502)
