[The description below was written by a language model from this plasmid's Addgene catalogue record and pLannotate feature annotations shown in this document.]
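Description:
AiP15086 - pAAV-AiE0539h_3xC2-minBG-SYFP2-WPRE3-BGHpA (alias CN5086) is an AAV transfer plasmid built on a pAAV2 backbone, about 4.6 kb in the sequenced record. It is used to produce recombinant adeno-associated virus carrying an enhancer-driven fluorescent reporter. In bacteria it is maintained at high copy from a ColE1/pUC-type origin and selected with ampicillin through the bla gene and its own promoter. The backbone also carries an f1 phage origin and small remnants of pBR322 bom and rop sequences. AAV2 inverted terminal repeats flank the expression cassette and supply the signals for replication and packaging of the intervening DNA into AAV capsids. The annotation detects the right ITR in full but only short fragments of the left one. This could reflect either the difficulty of sequencing these repeats or a partial ITR, and the record does not say which.

Between the ITRs, the AiE0539h_3xC2 enhancer sits upstream of the minBG minimal promoter. Neither element was annotated by the automated feature table, but both presumably occupy the unannotated stretch preceding the reporter. By the naming convention, the enhancer appears to be a triple concatemer of a core fragment of the AiE0539h element, though the record does not spell this out. A minimal promoter has little activity on its own, so the enhancer is what determines where expression occurs. The cassette drives SYFP2, a rapidly maturing monomeric yellow fluorescent protein derived from Aequorea victoria. It is followed by WPRE3, a shortened woodchuck posttranscriptional element seen as two WPRE fragments that boosts transcript expression, and then by the bovine growth hormone polyadenylation signal. The stated purpose is AAV-mediated transgene expression in specific populations of brain cells, although the record does not name the targeted cell type. The construct belongs to a suite of enhancer AAVs for genetic access to cortical cell types.
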