Features (pLannotate 1.2.2; 14 found; start..end, strand, type, name):
     12..39      +  repeat_region  AAV2 ITR (fragment): inverted terminal repeat of adeno-associated virus serotype 2 inverted
     68..95      +  repeat_region  AAV2 ITR (fragment): inverted terminal repeat of adeno-associated virus serotype 2 inverted
    643..1359    +  CDS            SYFP2: SYFP2 is a basic (constitutively fluorescent) yellow fluorescent protein published in 2006, derived from Aequorea victoria. It is reported to be a very rapidly-maturing monomer with moderate acid sensitivity.
   1399..1556    +  misc_feature   WPRE (fragment): woodchuck hepatitis virus posttranscriptional regulatory element
   1562..1642    +  misc_feature   WPRE (fragment): woodchuck hepatitis virus posttranscriptional regulatory element
   1659..1770    +  polyA_signal   bGH poly(A) signal: bovine growth hormone polyadenylation signal
   1888..2028    +  repeat_region  AAV2 ITR: inverted terminal repeat of adeno-associated virus serotype 2 inverted
   2033..2084    -  misc_feature   bom (fragment): basis of mobility region from pBR322
   2103..2558    +  rep_origin     f1 ori (sequence partly withheld): f1 bacteriophage origin of replication; arrow indicates direction of (+) strand synthesis
   2559..2608    -  misc_feature   bom (fragment): basis of mobility region from pBR322
   2710..2745    -  CDS            rop (fragment): Rop protein, which maintains plasmids at low copy number; rop
   2840..2944    +  promoter       AmpR promoter: bla
   2945..3805    +  CDS            AmpR: β-lactamase; bla; confers resistance to ampicillin, carbenicillin, and related antibiotics
   3976..4564    +  rep_origin     ori: high-copy-number ColE1/pMB1/pBR322/pUC origin of replication
>Addgene plasmid #230502 | AiP15086 - pAAV-AiE0539h_3xC2-minBG-SYFP2-WPRE3-BGHpA (Alias: CN5086) | addgene full sequence | sequence record 491906 | Addgene NGS Result
CCTGCAGGCAGCTGCGCGCTCGCTCGCTCACTGAGGCCGCCCGGGCGTCGGGCGACCTTTGGTCGCCCGG
CCTCAGTGAGCGAGCGAGCGCGCAGAGAGGGAGTGGCCAACTCCATCACTAGGGGTTCCTGCGGCCGCAC
GCGTGCTGCAGCCTGTTAATTAAACCCCCGGTTGCCACGGAGACAGTGGTGGTTGACGTGCTCCGCAGTG
AGCCCTGTGTGTGTGGGGCGTGCTTTGCGCTGGACTCATCAATTCACTGCTACAGTTTTGGGTCCGAGCT
GCAGCCTGTTAATTAAACCCCCGGTTGCCACGGAGACAGTGGTGGTTGACGTGCTCCGCAGTGAGCCCTG
TGTGTGTGGGGCGTGCTTTGCGCTGGACTCATCAATTCACTGCTACAGTTTTGGGTCCGAGCTGCAGCCT
GTTAATTAAACCCCCGGTTGCCACGGAGACAGTGGTGGTTGACGTGCTCCGCAGTGAGCCCTGTGTGTGT
GGGGCGTGCTTTGCGCTGGACTCATCAATTCACTGCTACAGTTTTGGGTCCGAGAGCTCGGGCTGGGCAT
AAAAGTCAGGGCAGAGCCATCTATTGCTTACATTTGCTTCTGGGATCCAGATCTTTCGAAGCTAGCGCTA
CCGGTCGCCACCATGGTGAGCAAGGGCGAGGAGCTGTTCACCGGGGTGGTGCCCATCCTGGTCGAGCTGG
ACGGCGACGTAAACGGCCACAAGTTCAGCGTGTCCGGCGAGGGCGAGGGCGATGCCACCTACGGCAAGCT
GACCCTGAAGCTGATCTGCACCACCGGCAAGCTGCCCGTGCCCTGGCCCACCCTCGTGACCACCCTGGGC
TACGGCGTGCAGTGCTTCGCCCGCTACCCCGACCACATGAAGCAGCACGACTTCTTCAAGTCCGCCATGC
CCGAAGGCTACGTCCAGGAGCGCACCATCTTCTTCAAGGACGACGGCAACTACAAGACCCGCGCCGAGGT
GAAGTTCGAGGGCGACACCCTGGTGAACCGCATCGAGCTGAAGGGCATCGACTTCAAGGAGGACGGCAAC
ATCCTGGGGCACAAGCTGGAGTACAACTACAACAGCCACAACGTCTATATCACCGCCGACAAGCAGAAGA
ACGGCATCAAGGCCAACTTCAAGATCCGCCACAACATCGAGGACGGCGGCGTGCAGCTCGCCGACCACTA
CCAGCAGAACACCCCCATCGGCGACGGCCCCGTGCTGCTGCCCGACAACCACTACCTGAGCTACCAGTCC
AAGCTGAGCAAAGACCCCAACGAGAAGCGCGATCACATGGTCCTGCTGGAGTTCGTGACCGCCGCCGGGA
TCACTCTCGGCATGGACGAGCTGTACAAGTAAGTCGACGGCGCGCCGCGGCCGCGAATTCGATATCATAA
TCAACCTCTGGATTACAAAATTTGTGAAAGATTGACTGGTATTCTTAACTATGTTGCTCCTTTTACGCTA
TGTGGATACGCTGCTTTAATGCCTTTGTATCATGCTATTGCTTCCCGTATGGCTTTCATTTTCTCCTCCT
TGTATAAATCCTGGTTAGTTCTTGCCACGGCGGAACTCATCGCCGCCTGCCTTGCCCGCTGCTGGACAGG
GGCTCGGCTGTTGGGCACTGACAATTCCGTGGCTCGAGAGATCTTCGACTGTGCCTTCTAGTTGCCAGCC
ATCTGTTGTTTGCCCCTCCCCCGTGCCTTCCTTGACCCTGGAAGGTGCCACTCCCACTGTCCTTTCCTAA
TAAAATGAGGAAATTGCATCGCATTGTCTGAGTAGGTGTCATTCTATTCTGGGGGGTGGGGTGGGGCAGG
ACAGCAAGGGGGAGGATTGGGAAGACAATAGCAGGCATGAGATCTCACGTGCGGACCGAGCGGCCGCAGG
AACCCCTAGTGATGGAGTTGGCCACTCCCTCTCTGCGCGCTCGCTCGCTCACTGAGGCCGGGCGACCAAA
GGTCGCCCGACGCCCGGGCTTTGCCCGGGCGGCCTCAGTGAGCGAGCGAGCGCGCAGCTGCCTGCAGGGG
CGCCTGATGCGGTATTTTCTCCTTACGCATCTGTGCGGTATTTCACACCGCATA
[95 nt withheld, positions 2085-2179]
T
[46 nt withheld, positions 2181-2226]
C
[141 nt withheld, positions 2228-2368]
CCTTTGACGTTGGAGTCCACGTTCTTT
[37 nt withheld, positions 2396-2432]
ACTCTATCTCGGGCTATTCTTTTGATTTATAAGGGATTTTGCCGATTTCGGTCTATTGGTTAAAAAATGA
GCTGATTTAACAAAAATTTAACGCGAATTTTAACAAAATATTAACGTTTACAATTTTATGGTGCACTCTC
AGTACAATCTGCTCTGATGCCGCATAGTTAAGCCAGCCCCGACACCCGCCAACACCCGCTGACGCGCCCT
GACGGGCTTGTCTGCTCCCGGCATCCGCTTACAGACAAGCTGTGACCGTCTCCGGGAGCTGCATGTGTCA
GAGGTTTTCACCGTCATCACCGAAACGCGCGAGACGAAAGGGCCTCGTGATACGCCTATTTTTATAGGTT
AATGTCATGATAATAATGGTTTCTTAGACGTCAGGTGGCACTTTTCGGGGAAATGTGCGCGGAACCCCTA
TTTGTTTATTTTTCTAAATACATTCAAATATGTATCCGCTCATGAGACAATAACCCTGATAAATGCTTCA
ATAATATTGAAAAAGGAAGAGTATGAGTATTCAACATTTCCGTGTCGCCCTTATTCCCTTTTTTGCGGCA
TTTTGCCTTCCTGTTTTTGCTCACCCAGAAACGCTGGTGAAAGTAAAAGATGCTGAAGATCAGTTGGGTG
CACGAGTGGGTTACATCGAACTGGATCTCAACAGCGGTAAGATCCTTGAGAGTTTTCGCCCCGAAGAACG
TTTTCCAATGATGAGCACTTTTAAAGTTCTGCTATGTGGCGCGGTATTATCCCGTATTGACGCCGGGCAA
GAGCAACTCGGTCGCCGCATACACTATTCTCAGAATGACTTGGTTGAGTACTCACCAGTCACAGAAAAGC
ATCTTACGGATGGCATGACAGTAAGAGAATTATGCAGTGCTGCCATAACCATGAGTGATAACACTGCGGC
CAACTTACTTCTGACAACGATCGGAGGACCGAAGGAGCTAACCGCTTTTTTGCACAACATGGGGGATCAT
GTAACTCGCCTTGATCGTTGGGAACCGGAGCTGAATGAAGCCATACCAAACGACGAGCGTGACACCACGA
TGCCTGTAGCAATGGCAACAACGTTGCGCAAACTATTAACTGGCGAACTACTTACTCTAGCTTCCCGGCA
ACAATTAATAGACTGGATGGAGGCGGATAAAGTTGCAGGACCACTTCTGCGCTCGGCCCTTCCGGCTGGC
TGGTTTATTGCTGATAAATCTGGAGCCGGTGAGCGTGGGTCTCGCGGTATCATTGCAGCACTGGGGCCAG
ATGGTAAGCCCTCCCGTATCGTAGTTATCTACACGACGGGGAGTCAGGCAACTATGGATGAACGAAATAG
ACAGATCGCTGAGATAGGTGCCTCACTGATTAAGCATTGGTAACTGTCAGACCAAGTTTACTCATATATA
CTTTAGATTGATTTAAAACTTCATTTTTAATTTAAAAGGATCTAGGTGAAGATCCTTTTTGATAATCTCA
TGACCAAAATCCCTTAACGTGAGTTTTCGTTCCACTGAGCGTCAGACCCCGTAGAAAAGATCAAAGGATC
TTCTTGAGATCCTTTTTTTCTGCGCGTAATCTGCTGCTTGCAAACAAAAAAACCACCGCTACCAGCGGTG
GTTTGTTTGCCGGATCAAGAGCTACCAACTCTTTTTCCGAAGGTAACTGGCTTCAGCAGAGCGCAGATAC
CAAATACTGTTCTTCTAGTGTAGCCGTAGTTAGGCCACCACTTCAAGAACTCTGTAGCACCGCCTACATA
CCTCGCTCTGCTAATCCTGTTACCAGTGGCTGCTGCCAGTGGCGATAAGTCGTGTCTTACCGGGTTGGAC
TCAAGACGATAGTTACCGGATAAGGCGCAGCGGTCGGGCTGAACGGGGGGTTCGTGCACACAGCCCAGCT
TGGAGCGAACGACCTACACCGAACTGAGATACCTACAGCGTGAGCTATGAGAAAGCGCCACGCTTCCCGA
AGGGAGAAAGGCGGACAGGTATCCGGTAAGCGGCAGGGTCGGAACAGGAGAGCGCACGAGGGAGCTTCCA
GGGGGAAACGCCTGGTATCTTTATAGTCCTGTCGGGTTTCGCCACCTCTGACTTGAGCGTCGATTTTTGT
GATGCTCGTCAGGGGGGCGGAGCCTATGGAAAAACGCCAGCAACGCGGCCTTTTTACGGTTCCTGGCCTT
TTGCTGGCCTTTTGCTCACATGT
